Addgene plasmid #179155: GA_HBV_MS2_(AmpR)
Purpose: Encodes the X, C and S genes of Hepatitis B Virus
Depositing lab: Paul Freemont. Depositing organization: Imperial College London. Publication: Simple Low-Cost Production of DNA MS2 Virus-Like Particles As Molecular Diagnostic Controls. Crone MA, Freemont PS. GEN Biotechnol. 2022 Dec 1;1(6):496-503. doi: 10.1089/genbio.2022.0033. Epub 2022 Dec 21. PubMed 36644571.
Backbone
  Vector backbone: pMX
  Backbone manufacturer: ThemoFisher Scientific
  Backbone size w/o insert (bp): 2353
  Total vector size (bp): 4148
Growth in bacteria
  Bacterial resistance: Ampicillin, 100 μg/mL
  Growth temperature: 37°C
  Growth strain: DH5alpha
  Copy number: High Copy
Gene/Insert
  Gene/Insert name: XCS Gene
  Species: Hepatitis B Virus
  Insert size (bp): 1795
  Promoter: T7
  Cloning method: Unknown
  Sequencing primers: 5′ AGGGTTTTCCCAGTCACGACGTT; 3′ CAGGAAACAGCTATGACC
Resource information
  A portion of this plasmid was derived from a plasmid made by: Received from GeneArt as a synthesised product.
Depositor comments: Please visit https://www.biorxiv.org/content/10.1101/2022.09.04.506540 for bioRxiv preprint.
How to cite: GA_HBV_MS2_(AmpR) was a gift from Paul Freemont (Addgene plasmid # 179155 ; http://n2t.net/addgene:179155 ; RRID:Addgene_179155)
