[The description below was written by a language model from this plasmid's Addgene catalogue record and pLannotate feature annotations shown in this document.]
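Description:
GA_HBV_MS2_(AmpR) is a 4,148 bp bacterial plasmid built on the pMX backbone, a commercial gene-synthesis cloning vector, and it was received as a synthesised product. It is maintained in E. coli at high copy through a ColE1/pUC-type origin and selected with ampicillin via a β-lactamase gene driven by its native bla promoter. The annotation also picks up short fragments of an M13 origin, lacZα, lacI and an RSF origin. These appear to be backbone or flanking remnants rather than functional elements.

The payload is a roughly 1.8 kb synthetic "XCS" insert from Hepatitis B virus placed downstream of a T7 promoter. It carries three coding regions in the same orientation. The first is the X gene, encoding the multifunctional regulatory X protein. The second is the C region, annotated as the precore/core HBeAg precursor and matching a genotype A reference strain; it slightly overlaps the end of X, as it does in the viral genome. The third is the S gene for the small surface antigen, HBsAg. The T7 promoter allows the whole cassette to be transcribed by T7 RNA polymerase.

The plasmid name and the associated publication on low-cost production of MS2 virus-like particles as molecular diagnostic controls suggest that the HBV sequence is meant to be packaged into MS2 particles. Such particles would serve as a protected, non-infectious reference template for HBV nucleic acid assays targeting the X, C and S regions. However, no MS2 packaging signal, coat protein or maturation protein is annotated in the feature table. The record does not state how encapsidation is achieved or which companion constructs are needed.
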