Features (pLannotate 1.2.2; 11 found; start..end, strand, type, name):
      3..134     -  rep_origin     M13 ori (fragment): M13 bacteriophage origin of replication; arrow indicates direction of (+) strand synthesis
    155..311     -  CDS            lacZα (fragment): LacZα fragment of β-galactosidase; lacZ fragment
    320..338     +  promoter       T7 promoter: promoter for bacteriophage T7 RNA polymerase
    391..852     +  CDS            X: X_HBVA3 - Experimental evidence at protein level: Swiss-Prot protein existence level 1. Multifunctional protein that plays a role in silencing host antiviral defenses and promoting viral transcription. Does not seem to be essential for HBV infection. May be directly involved in development of cirrhosis and liver cancer (hepatocellular carcinoma). Most of cytosolic activities involve modulation of cytosolic calcium. The effect on apoptosis is controversial depending on the cell types in which the studies have been conducted. May induce apoptosis by localizing in mitochondria and causing loss of
    831..1472    +  CDS            C: HBEAG_HBVA3 - Experimental evidence at protein level: Swiss-Prot protein existence level 1. May regulate immune response to the intracellular capsid in acting as a T-cell tolerogen, by having an immunoregulatory effect which prevents destruction of infected cells by cytotoxic T-cells. This immune regulation may predispose to chronicity during perinatal infections and prevent severe liver injury during adult infections. From Hepatitis B virus genotype A2 subtype adw2 (strain Rutter 1979) (HBV-A).
   1476..2156    +  CDS            HBsAg (S): major/small (S) envelope protein of hepatitis B virus hepatitis B surface antigen
   2199..2246    -  CDS            lacI (fragment): lac repressor; lacI; The lac repressor binds to the lac operator to inhibit transcription in E. coli. This inhibition can be relieved by adding lactose or isopropyl-β-D-thiogalactopyranoside (IPTG).
   2283..2323    -  rep_origin     RSF ori (fragment): Plasmids containing the RSF 1030 origin of replication can be propagated in E. coli cells that contain additional plasmids with compatible origins.
   2401..2989    -  rep_origin     ori: high-copy-number ColE1/pMB1/pBR322/pUC origin of replication
   3160..4020    -  CDS            AmpR: β-lactamase; bla; confers resistance to ampicillin, carbenicillin, and related antibiotics
   4021..4125    -  promoter       AmpR promoter: bla
>Addgene plasmid #179155 | GA_HBV_MS2_(AmpR) | addgene full sequence | sequence record 352515 | Addgene NGS Result
CTAAATTGTAAGCGTTAATATTTTGTTAAAATTCGCGTTAAATTTTTGTTAAATCAGCTCATTTTTTAAC
CAATAGGCCGAAATCGGCAAAATCCCTTATAAATCAAAAGAATAGACCGAGATAGGGTTGAGTGGCCGCT
ACAGGGCGCTCCCATTCGCCATTCAGGCTGCGCAACTGTTGGGAAGGGCGTTTCGGTGCGGGCCTCTTCG
CTATTACGCCAGCTGGCGAAAGGGGGATGTGCTGCAAGGCGATTAAGTTGGGTAACGCCAGGGTTTTCCC
AGTCACGACGTTGTAAAACGACGGCCAGTGAGCGCGACGTAATACGACTCACTATAGGGCGAATTGGCGG
AAGGCCGTCAAGGCCGCATGGTACCTCACGTCTCAATAGGATGGCTGCTAGGCTGTACTGCCAACTGGAT
CCTTCGCGGGACGTCCTTTGTTTACGTCCCGTCGGCGCTGAATCCCGCGGACGACCCCTCTCGGGGCCGC
TTGGGACTCTCTCGTCCCCTTCTCCGTCTGCCGTTCCAGCCGACCACGGGGCGCACCTCTCTTTACGCGG
TCTCCCCGTCTGTGCCTTCTCATCTGCCGGTCCGTGTGCACTTCGCTTCACCTCTGCACGTTGCATGGAG
ACCACCGTGAACGCCCATCAGATCCTGCCCAAGGTCTTACATAAGAGGACTCTTGGACTCCCAGCAATGT
CAACGACCGACCTTGAGGCCTACTTCAAAGACTGTGTGTTTAAGGACTGGGAGGAGCTGGGGGAGGAGAT
TAGGTTAAAGGTCTTTGTATTAGGAGGCTGTAGGCATAAATTGGTCTGCGCACCAGCACCATGCAACTTT
TTCACCTCTGCCTAATCATCTCTTGTACATGTCCCACTGTTCAAGCCTCCAAGCTGTGCCTTGGGTGGCT
TTGGGGCATGGACATTGACCCTTATAAAGAATTTGGAGCTACTGTGGAGTTACTCTCGTTTTTGCCTTCT
GACTTCTTTCCTTCCGTCAGAGATCTCCTAGACACCGCCTCAGCTCTGTATCGAGAAGCCTTAGAGTCTC
CTGAGCATTGCTCACCTCACCATACTGCACTCAGGCAAGCCATTCTCTGCTGGGGGGAATTGATGACTCT
AGCTACCTGGGTGGGTAATAATTTGGAAGATCCAGCATCCAGGGATCTAGTAGTCAATTATGTTAATACT
AACATGGGTTTAAAGATCAGGCAACTATTGTGGTTTCATATATCTTGCCTTACTTTTGGAAGAGAGACTG
TACTTGAATATTTGGTCTCTTTCGGAGTGTGGATTCGCACTCCTCCAGCCTATAGACCACCAAATGCCCC
TATCTTATCAACACTTCCGGAAACTACTGTTGTTAGACGACGGGACCGAGGCAGGTCCCCTAGAAGAAGA
ACTCCCTCGCCTCGCAGACGCAGATCTCAATCGCCGCGTCGCAGAAGATCTCAATCTCGGGAATCTCAAT
GTTAGATGGAGAACATCACATCAGGATTCCTAGGACCCCTGCTCGTGTTACAGGCGGGGTTTTTCTTGTT
GACAAGAATCCTCACAATACCGCAGAGTCTAGACTCGTGGTGGACTTCTCTCAATTTTCTAGGGGGATCA
CCCGTGTGTCTTGGCCAAAATTCGCAGTCCCCAACCTCCAATCACTCACCAACCTCCTGTCCTCCAATTT
GTCCTGGTTATCGCTGGATGTGTCTGCGGCGTTTTATCATATTCCTCTTCATCCTGCTGCTATGCCTCAT
CTTCTTATTGGTTCTTCTGGATTATCAAGGTATGTTGCCCGTTTGTCCTCTAATTCCAGGATCAACAACA
ACCAGTACGGGACCATGCAAAACCTGCACGACTCCTGCTCAAGGCAACTCTATGTTTCCCTCATGTTGCT
GTACAAAACCTACGGATGGAAATTGCACCTGTATTCCCATCCCATCGTCCTGGGCTTTCGCAAAATACCT
ATGGGAGTGGGCCTCAGTCCGTTTCTCTTGGCTCAGTTTACTAGTGCCATTTGTTCAGTGGTTCGTAGGG
CTTTCCCCCACTGTTTGGCTTTCAGCTATATGGATGATGTGGTATTGGGGGCCAAGTCTGTACAGCATCG
TGAGTCCCTTTATACCGCTGTTACCAATTTTCTTTTGTCTCTGGGTATACATTTAAACATGGAGACGAGG
GAGCTCCTGGGCCTCATGGGCCTTCCGCTCACTGCCCGCTTTCCAGTCGGGAAACCTGTCGTGCCAGCTG
CATTAACATGGTCATAGCTGTTTCCTTGCGTATTGGGCGCTCTCCGCTTCCTCGCTCACTGACTCGCTGC
GCTCGGTCGTTCGGGTAAAGCCTGGGGTGCCTAATGAGCAAAAGGCCAGCAAAAGGCCAGGAACCGTAAA
AAGGCCGCGTTGCTGGCGTTTTTCCATAGGCTCCGCCCCCCTGACGAGCATCACAAAAATCGACGCTCAA
GTCAGAGGTGGCGAAACCCGACAGGACTATAAAGATACCAGGCGTTTCCCCCTGGAAGCTCCCTCGTGCG
CTCTCCTGTTCCGACCCTGCCGCTTACCGGATACCTGTCCGCCTTTCTCCCTTCGGGAAGCGTGGCGCTT
TCTCATAGCTCACGCTGTAGGTATCTCAGTTCGGTGTAGGTCGTTCGCTCCAAGCTGGGCTGTGTGCACG
AACCCCCCGTTCAGCCCGACCGCTGCGCCTTATCCGGTAACTATCGTCTTGAGTCCAACCCGGTAAGACA
CGACTTATCGCCACTGGCAGCAGCCACTGGTAACAGGATTAGCAGAGCGAGGTATGTAGGCGGTGCTACA
GAGTTCTTGAAGTGGTGGCCTAACTACGGCTACACTAGAAGAACAGTATTTGGTATCTGCGCTCTGCTGA
AGCCAGTTACCTTCGGAAAAAGAGTTGGTAGCTCTTGATCCGGCAAACAAACCACCGCTGGTAGCGGTGG
TTTTTTTGTTTGCAAGCAGCAGATTACGCGCAGAAAAAAAGGATCTCAAGAAGATCCTTTGATCTTTTCT
ACGGGGTCTGACGCTCAGTGGAACGAAAACTCACGTTAAGGGATTTTGGTCATGAGATTATCAAAAAGGA
TCTTCACCTAGATCCTTTTAAATTAAAAATGAAGTTTTAAATCAATCTAAAGTATATATGAGTAAACTTG
GTCTGACAGTTACCAATGCTTAATCAGTGAGGCACCTATCTCAGCGATCTGTCTATTTCGTTCATCCATA
GTTGCCTGACTCCCCGTCGTGTAGATAACTACGATACGGGAGGGCTTACCATCTGGCCCCAGTGCTGCAA
TGATACCGCGAGAACCACGCTCACCGGCTCCAGATTTATCAGCAATAAACCAGCCAGCCGGAAGGGCCGA
GCGCAGAAGTGGTCCTGCAACTTTATCCGCCTCCATCCAGTCTATTAATTGTTGCCGGGAAGCTAGAGTA
AGTAGTTCGCCAGTTAATAGTTTGCGCAACGTTGTTGCCATTGCTACAGGCATCGTGGTGTCACGCTCGT
CGTTTGGTATGGCTTCATTCAGCTCCGGTTCCCAACGATCAAGGCGAGTTACATGATCCCCCATGTTGTG
CAAAAAAGCGGTTAGCTCCTTCGGTCCTCCGATCGTTGTCAGAAGTAAGTTGGCCGCAGTGTTATCACTC
ATGGTTATGGCAGCACTGCATAATTCTCTTACTGTCATGCCATCCGTAAGATGCTTTTCTGTGACTGGTG
AGTACTCAACCAAGTCATTCTGAGAATAGTGTATGCGGCGACCGAGTTGCTCTTGCCCGGCGTCAATACG
GGATAATACCGCGCCACATAGCAGAACTTTAAAAGTGCTCATCATTGGAAAACGTTCTTCGGGGCGAAAA
CTCTCAAGGATCTTACCGCTGTTGAGATCCAGTTCGATGTAACCCACTCGTGCACCCAACTGATCTTCAG
CATCTTTTACTTTCACCAGCGTTTCTGGGTGAGCAAAAACAGGAAGGCAAAATGCCGCAAAAAAGGGAAT
AAGGGCGACACGGAAATGTTGAATACTCATACTCTTCCTTTTTCAATATTATTGAAGCATTTATCAGGGT
TATTGTCTCATGAGCGGATACATATTTGAATGTATTTAGAAAAATAAACAAATAGGGGTTCCGCGCACAT
TTCCCCGAAAAGTGCCAC
